>Addgene plasmid #193406 | pNC-Green-SubN | addgene full sequence | sequence record 380015 | Addgene NGS Result
CATGGAGTCAAAGATTCAAATAGAGGACCTAACAGAACTCGCCGTAAAGACTGGCGAACAGTTCATACAG
AGTCTCTTACGACTCAATGACAAGAAGAAAATCTTCGTCAACATGGTGGAGCACGACACACTTGTCTACT
CCAAAAATATCAAAGATACAGTCTCAGAAGACCAAAGGGCAATTGAGACTTTTCAACAAAGGGTAATATC
CGGAAACCTCCTCGGATTCCATTGCCCAGCTATCTGTCACTTTATTGTGAAGATAGTGGAAAAGGAAGGT
GGCTCCTACAAATGCCATCATTGCGATAAAGGAAAGGCCATCGTTGAAGATGCCTCTGCCGACAGTGGTC
CCAAAGATGGACCCCCACCCACGAGGAGCATCGTGGAAAAAGAAGACGTTCCAACCACGTCTTCAAAGCA
AGTGGATTGATGTGATATCTCCACTGACGTAAGGGATGACGCACAATCCCACTATCCTTCGCAAGACCCT
TCCTCTATATAAGGAAGTTCATTTCATTTGGAGAGAACACGGGGGACTCTTGACATGGTGAGCAAGGGCG
AGGAGCTGTTCACCGGGGTGGTGCCCATCCTGGTCGAGCTGGACGGCGACGTAAACGGCCACAAGTTCAG
CGTGTCCGGCGAGGGCGAGGGCGATGCCACCTACGGCAAGCTGACCCTGAAGTTCATCTGCACCACCGGC
AAGCTGCCCGTGCCCTGGCCCACCCTCGTGACCACCCTGACCTACGGCGTGCAGTGCTTCAGCCGCTACC
CCGACCACATGAAGCAGCACGACTTCTTCAAGTCCGCCATGCCCGAAGGCTACGTCCAGGAGCGCACCAT
CTTCTTCAAGGACGACGGCAACTACAAGACCCGCGCCGAGGTGAAGTTCGAGGGCGACACCCTGGTGAAC
CGCATCGAGCTGAAGGGCATCGACTTCAAGGAGGACGGCAACATCCTGGGGCACAAGCTGGAGTACAACT
ACAACAGCCACAACGTCTATATCATGGCCGACAAGCAGAAGAACGGCATCAAGGTGAACTTCAAGATCCG
CCACAACATCGAGGACGGCAGCGTGCAGCTCGCCGACCACTACCAGCAGAACACCCCCATCGGCGACGGC
CCCGTGCTGCTGCCCGACAACCACTACCTGAGCACCCAGTCCGCCCTGAGCAAAGACCCCAACGAGAAGC
GCGATCACATGGTCCTGCTGGAGTTCGTGACCGCCGCCGGGATCACTCTCGGCATGGACGAGCTGTACAA
GCAGTGGTCTCTGTCCAGTCCTGGCCTCGTCGGCCATTCTCGACTAAGTTGGCAGCATCACCCGACGCAC
TTTGCGCCGAATAAATACCTGTGACGGAAGATCACTTCGCAGAATAAATAAATCCTGGTGTCCCTGTTGA
TACCGGGAAGCCCTGGGCCAACTTTTGGCGAAAATGAGACGTTGATCGGCACGTAAGAGGTTCCAACTTT
CACCATAATGAAATAAGATCACTACCGGGCGTATTTTTTGAGTTATCGAGATTTTCAGGAGCTAAGGAAG
CTAAACTTTTGCTGACGAGAACAGGGACTGGTGAAATGCAGTTTAAGGTTTACACCTATAAAAGAGAGAG
CCGTTATCGTCTGTTTGTGGATGTACAGAGTGATATTATTGACACGCCTGGGCGACGGATGGTGATCCCC
CTGGCCAGTGCACGTCTGCTGTCAGATAAAGTCTCCCGTGAACTTTACCCGGTGGTGCATATCGGGGATG
AAAGCTGGCGCATGATGACCACCGATATGGCCAGTGTGCCGGTATCCGTTATCGGGGAAGAAGTGGCTGA
TCTCAGCCACCGCGAAAATGACATCAAAAACGCCATTAACCTGATGTTCTGGGGAATATAAATGTCAGGC
TCCCTTATACACAGGGCCAGTCTGGCCACTTGTGGTCTGCTGAGACCGTGAGGTGACCAGCTCGAATTTC
CCCGATCGTTCAAACATTTGGCAATAAAGTTTCTTAAGATTGAATCCTGTTGCCGGTCTTGCGATGATTA
TCATATAATTTCTGTTGAATTACGTTAAGCATGTAATAATTAACATGTAATGCATGACGTTATTTATGAG
ATGGGTTTTTATGATTAGAGTCCCGCAATTATACATTTAATACGCGATAGAAAACAAAATATAGCGCGCA
AACTAGGATAAATTATCGCGCGCGGTGTCATCTATGTTACTAGATCGGGCCTGCAGCCCGGGGGATCCAC
TAGTTCTAGAGCGGCCGCCACCGCGGTGGAGCTCCAGCTTTTGTTCCCTTTAGTGAGGGTTAATTGCGCG
CTTGGCGTAATCATGGTCATAGCTGTTTCCTGTGTGAAATTGTTATCCGCTCACAATTCCACACAACATA
CGAGCCGGAAGCATAAAGTGTAAAGCCTGGGGTGCCTAATGAGTGAGCTAACTCACATTAATTGCGTTGC
GCTCACTGCCCGCTTTCCAGTCGGGAAACCTGTCGTGCCAGCTGCATTAATGAATCGGCCAACGCGCGGG
GAGAGGCGGTTTGCGTATTGGGCGCTCTTCCGCTTCCTCGCTCACTGACTCGCTGCGCTCGGTCGTTCGG
CTGCGGCGAGCGGTATCAGCTCACTCAAAGGCGGTAATACGGTTATCCACAGAATCAGGGGATAACGCAG
GAAAGAACATGAAGGCCTTGACAGGATATATTGGCGGGTAAACTAAGTCGCTGTATGTGTTTGTTTGAGA
TCTCATGTGAGCAAAAGGCCAGCAAAAGGCCAGGAACCGTAAAAAGGCCGCGTTGCTGGCGTTTTTCCAT
AGGCTCCGCCCCCCTGACGAGCATCACAAAAATCGACGCTCAAGTCAGAGGTGGCGAAACCCGACAGGAC
TATAAAGATACCAGGCGTTTCCCCCTGGAAGCTCCCTCGTGCGCTCTCCTGTTCCGACCCTGCCGCTTAC
CGGATACCTGTCCGCCTTTCTCCCTTCGGGAAGCGTGGCGCTTTCTCATAGCTCACGCTGTAGGTATCTC
AGTTCGGTGTAGGTCGTTCGCTCCAAGCTGGGCTGTGTGCACGAACCCCCCGTTCAGCCCGACCGCTGCG
CCTTATCCGGTAACTATCGTCTTGAGTCCAACCCGGTAAGACACGACTTATCGCCACTGGCAGCAGCCAC
TGGTAACAGGATTAGCAGAGCGAGGTATGTAGGCGGTGCTACAGAGTTCTTGAAGTGGTGGCCTAACTAC
GGCTACACTAGAAGAACAGTATTTGGTATCTGCGCTCTGCTGAAGCCAGTTACCTTCGGAAGAAGAGTTG
GTAGCTCTTGATCCGGCAAACAAACCACCGCTGGTAGCGGTGGTTTTTTTGTTTGCAAGCAGCAGATTAC
GCGCAGAAAAAAAGGATCTCAAGAAGATCCTTTGATCTTTTCTACGGGGTCTGACGCTCAGTGGAACGAA
AACTCACGTTAAGGGATTTTGGTCATGAGATTATCAAAAAGGATCTTCACCTAGATCCTTTTAAATTAAA
AATGAAGTTTTAAATCAATCTAAAGTATATATGTGTAACATTGGTCTAGTGATTAGAAAAACTCATCGAG
CATCAAATGAAACTGCAATTTATTCATATCAGGATTATCAATACCATATTTTTGAAAAAGCCGTTTCTGT
AATGAAGGAGAAAACTCACCGAGGCAGTTCCATAGGATGGCAAGATCCTGGTATCGGTCTGCGATTCCGA
CTCGTCCAACATCAATACAACCTATTAATTTCCCCTCGTCAAAAATAAGGTTATCAAGTGAGAAATCACC
ATGAGTGACGACTGAATCCGGTGAGAATGGCAAAAGTTTATGCATTTCTTTCCAGACTTGTTCAACAGGC
CAGCCATTACGCTCGTCATCAAAATCACTCGCATCAACCAAACCGTTATTCATTCGTGATTGCGCCTGAG
CGAGACGAAATACGCGATCGCTGTTAAAAGGACAATTACAAACAGGAATCGAATGCAACCGGCGCAGGAA
CACTGCCAGCGCATCAACAATATTTTCACCTGAATCAGGATATTCTTCTAATACCTGGAATGCTGTTTTC
CCTGGGATCGCAGTGGTGAGTAACCATGCATCATCAGGAGTACGGATAAAATGCTTGATGGTCGGAAGAG
GCATAAATTCCGTCAGCCAGTTTAGTCTGACCATCTCATCTGTAACATCATTGGCAACGCTACCTTTGCC
ATGTTTCAGAAACAACTCTGGCGCATCGGGCTTCCCATACAATCGGTAGATTGTCGCACCTGATTGCCCG
ACATTATCGCGAGCCCATTTATACCCATATAAATCAGCATCCATGTTGGAATTTAATCGCGGCCTTGAGC
AAGACGTTTCCCGTTGAATATGGCTCATAACACCCCTTGTATTACTGTTTATGTAAGCAGACAGTTTTAT
TGTTCATGATGATATATTTTTATCTTGTGCAATGTAACATCAGAGATTTTGAGACACAACGTGGCTTTGT
TGAATAAATCGAACTTTTGCTGAGTTGAAGGATCAGATCACGCATCTTCCCGACAACGCAGACCGTTCCG
TGGCAAAGCAAAAGTTCAAAATCACCAACTGGTCCACCTACAACAAAGCTCTCATCAACCGTGGCTCCCT
CACTTTCTGGCTGGATGATGGGGCGATTCAGGCGATCCCCATCCAACAGCCCGCCGTCGAGCGGGCTTTT
TTATCCCCGGAAGCCTGTGGATAGAGGGTAGTTATCCACGTGAAACCGCTAATGCCCCGCAAAGCCTTGA
TTCACGGGGCTTTCCGGCCCGCTCCAAAAACTATCCACGTGAAATCGCTAATCAGGGTACGTGAAATCGC
TAATCGGAGTACGTGAAATCGCTAATAAGGTCACGTGAAATCGCTAATCAAAAAGGCACGTGAGAACGCT
AATAGCCCTTTCAGATCAACAGCTTGCAAACACCCCTCGCTCCGGCAAGTAGTTACAGCAAGTAGTATGT
TCAATTAGCTTTTCAATTATGAATATATATATCAATTATTGGTCGCCCTTGGCTTGTGGACAATGCGCTA
CGCGCACCGGCTCCGCCCGTGGACAACCGCAAGCGGTTGCCCACCGTCGAGCGCCTTTGCCCACAACCCG
GCGGCCGGCCGCAACAGATCGTTTTATAAATTTTTTTTTTTGAAAAAGAAAAAGCCCGAAAGGCGGCAAC
CTCTCGGGCTTCTGGATTTCCGATCCCCGGAATTAGATCTTGGCAGGATATATTGTGGTGTAACGTTAAC
ATTAACGCTTACAATTTCCATTCGCCATTCAGGCTGCGCAACTGTTGGGAAGGGCGATCGGTGCGGGCCT
CTTCGCTATTACGCCAGCTGGCGAAAGGGGGATGTGCTGCAAGGCGATTAAGTTGGGTAACGCCAGGGTT
TTCCCAGTCACGACGTTGTAAAACGACGGCCAGTGAGCGCGCGTAATACGACTCACTATAGGGCGAATTG
GGTACCGGGCCCCCCCTCGAGGTCGACGGTATCGATA
Features (pLannotate 1.2.2; 21 found; start..end, strand, type, name):
    184..525     +  promoter       CaMV 35S promoter: strong constitutive promoter from cauliflower mosaic virus
    545..1261    +  CDS            EGFP: EGFP is a basic (constitutively fluorescent) green fluorescent protein published in 1996, derived from Aequorea victoria. It is reported to be a rapidly-maturing weak dimer with moderate acid sensitivity.
   1443..1545    +  promoter       cat promoter: promoter of the E. coli cat gene encoding chloramphenicol acetyltransferase
   1576..1878    +  CDS            ccdB: CCDB_ECOLI - Also known as G, letB, letD. Experimental evidence at protein level: Swiss-Prot protein existence level 1. Toxic component of a type II toxin-antitoxin (TA) system, functioning in plasmid maintainence. Responsible for the post- segregational killing (PSK) of plasmid-free cells, also referred to as a plasmid addiction system. Half-life of over 2 hours. Cell killing by CcdB is accompanied by filamentation, defects in chromosome and plasmid segregation, defects in cell division, formation of anucleate cells, decreased DNA synthesis and plasmid loss. Interferes with the activity of DN
   1964..2216    +  terminator     NOS terminator: nopaline synthase terminator and poly(A) signal
   2220..2274    -  misc_feature   MCS (fragment): pBluescript multiple cloning site
   2287..2305    -  promoter       T3 promoter: promoter for bacteriophage T3 RNA polymerase
   2350..2366    -  protein_bind   lac operator: The lac repressor binds to the lac operator to inhibit transcription in E. coli. This inhibition can be relieved by adding lactose or isopropyl-β-D-thiogalactopyranoside (IPTG). lac repressor encoded by lacI
   2374..2404    -  promoter       lac promoter: promoter for the E. coli lac operon
   2419..2440    -  protein_bind   CAP binding site: CAP binding activates transcription in the presence of cAMP. E. coli catabolite activator protein
   2453..2545    -  CDS            lacI (fragment): lac repressor; lacI; The lac repressor binds to the lac operator to inhibit transcription in E. coli. This inhibition can be relieved by adding lactose or isopropyl-β-D-thiogalactopyranoside (IPTG).
   2547..2671    -  rep_origin     RSF ori (fragment): Plasmids containing the RSF 1030 origin of replication can be propagated in E. coli cells that contain additional plasmids with compatible origins.
   2679..2703    +  misc_feature   RB T-DNA repeat: right border repeat from nopaline C58 T-DNA
   2794..3382    -  rep_origin     ori: high-copy-number ColE1/pMB1/pBR322/pUC origin of replication
   3553..4368    -  CDS            KanR: aminoglycoside phosphotransferase; aph(3')-Ia; confers resistance to kanamycin in bacteria or G418 (Geneticin®) in eukaryotes
   4553..4654    +  CDS            TRA2_ECOLX (fragment): Protein predicted: Swiss-Prot protein existence level 4. Required for transposition of transposon Tn903. From Escherichia coli.
   4659..5094    +  rep_origin     pSa ori: origin of replication from bacterial plasmid pSa
   5221..5243    +  misc_feature   LB T-DNA repeat: left border repeat from nopaline C58 T-DNA (truncated)
   5271..5426    -  CDS            lacZα (fragment): LacZα fragment of β-galactosidase; lacZ fragment
   5434..5452    +  promoter       T7 promoter: promoter for bacteriophage T7 RNA polymerase
   5461..5497    -  misc_feature   MCS (fragment): pBluescript multiple cloning site
