[The description below was written by a language model from this plasmid's Addgene catalogue record and pLannotate feature annotations shown in this document.]
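Description:
pNC-Green-SubN is an empty plant expression backbone built on the small binary vector pGreen and designed for Nimble Cloning, intended for determining the subcellular localization of proteins in plants. The sequenced record is about 5.5 kb. It replicates at high copy in E. coli from a ColE1/pUC-type origin and is selected with kanamycin through an aph(3')-Ia resistance gene. It also carries the pSa origin typical of pGreen vectors. In that system, replication in Agrobacterium generally depends on a replicase supplied in trans by a helper plasmid, although the record does not mention a helper. Nopaline-type left and right T-DNA border repeats flank the expression cassette, along with remnants of the pBluescript polylinker, lac regulatory region, lacZα, and T3 and T7 promoters inherited from the backbone. No plant selectable marker is annotated within the T-DNA.

The payload is a CaMV 35S promoter driving EGFP, followed by the cloning cassette and a NOS terminator and polyadenylation signal. The depositor describes the arrangement as "GFP-NC frame", meaning that a gene of interest placed in the Nimble Cloning site is fused in frame downstream of EGFP, giving an N-terminally GFP-tagged protein under strong constitutive expression. The cloning site is occupied by a ccdB toxin gene expressed from the bacterial cat promoter. This serves as a negative selection marker: the unmodified vector must be maintained in a ccdB-tolerant strain, whereas in standard strains only recombinants that have replaced ccdB with an insert survive. This design supports high-throughput construction of fusion clones. No insert is present in the deposited plasmid.
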