Addgene plasmid #193406: pNC-Green-SubN
Purpose: (Empty Backbone) Nimble cloning-compatible vector for protein subcellular localization in plants
Depositing lab: Pu Yan. Depositing organization: Chinese Academy of Tropical Agricultural Sciences. Publication: A Nimble Cloning-compatible vector system for high-throughput gene functional analysis in plants. Yan P, Tuo D, Shen W, Deng H, Zhou P, Gao X. Plant Commun. 2023 Mar 13;4(2):100471. doi: 10.1016/j.xplc.2022.100471. Epub 2022 Nov 9. PubMed 36352791.
Backbone
  Vector backbone: pGreen
  Vector type: Plant Expression
Growth in bacteria
  Bacterial resistance: Kanamycin, 50 μg/mL
  Growth temperature: 37°C
  Growth strain: ccdB Survival
  Copy number: High Copy
Gene/Insert
  Gene/Insert name: None
Terms and licenses: Academic/Nonprofit Terms; Industry Terms: Not Available to Industry
Depositor comments: GFP-NC frame
How to cite: pNC-Green-SubN was a gift from Pu Yan (Addgene plasmid # 193406 ; http://n2t.net/addgene:193406 ; RRID:Addgene_193406)
